Addgene plasmid #180535: KTK_220
Purpose: Entry vector containing K.rhaeticus native promoter pAacsAB4 (200 bases upstream from gene start codon)
Depositing lab: Tom Ellis. Depositing organization: Imperial College London. Publication: Komagataeibacter Tool Kit (KTK): A Modular Cloning System for Multigene Constructs and Programmed Protein Secretion from Cellulose Producing Bacteria. Goosens VJ, Walker KT, Aragon SM, Singh A, Senthivel VR, Dekker L, Caro-Astorga J, Buat MLA, Song W, Lee KY, Ellis T. ACS Synth Biol. 2021 Dec 17;10(12):3422-3434. doi: 10.1021/acssynbio.1c00358. Epub 2021 Nov 12. PubMed 34767345.
Backbone
  Vector backbone: pSEVA331
  Vector type: Bacterial Expression
Growth in bacteria
  Bacterial resistance: Ampicillin, 100 μg/mL
  Growth temperature: 37°C
  Growth strain: DH5alpha
  Copy number: High Copy
Gene/Insert
  Gene/Insert name: K.rhaeticus native promoter pAacsAB4 (200 bases upstream from gene start codon)
  Species: K. rhaeticus
  Cloning method: Restriction Enzyme; 5′ cloning site unknown (unknown if destroyed)
Terms and licenses: Academic/Nonprofit Terms; Industry Terms: Not Available to Industry
Depositor comments: Read the preprint at https://www.biorxiv.org/content/10.1101/2021.06.09.447691v1.full
How to cite: KTK_220 was a gift from Tom Ellis (Addgene plasmid # 180535 ; http://n2t.net/addgene:180535 ; RRID:Addgene_180535)
