[The description below was written by a language model from this plasmid's Addgene catalogue record and pLannotate feature annotations shown in this document.]
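Description:
KTK_220 is a small bacterial entry (part-storage) vector from the Komagataeibacter Tool Kit, a modular cloning system built for assembling multigene constructs in cellulose-producing bacteria. Its payload is a native promoter from Komagataeibacter rhaeticus, designated pAacsAB4 and defined as the 200 bases immediately upstream of the start codon of the corresponding gene. As an entry-level plasmid it holds this promoter as a reusable part for later assembly into expression constructs. It is not an expression cassette, and the record lists no coding sequence, reporter or terminator downstream of the promoter.

The sequenced record is 2,078 nt, and automated annotation found only three features: an ampicillin-resistance gene (β-lactamase, bla), its own promoter, and a high-copy ColE1/pUC-type origin of replication. These fit the catalogue fields describing high-copy propagation in E. coli under ampicillin selection. They fit less well with the listed backbone, pSEVA331. That SEVA designation normally denotes a chloramphenicol-resistant, broad-host-range pBBR1 vector, and neither element appears in the feature table, so the backbone field may reflect toolkit lineage rather than this plasmid's actual composition. The promoter insert was not annotated, presumably because a native K. rhaeticus sequence is absent from standard feature databases. It most likely lies in the unannotated regions outside the marker and origin.

The cloning method is given only as restriction enzyme based, and the flanking sites are not recorded. The plasmid typically serves as a source of a native promoter for driving gene expression in engineered Komagataeibacter strains.
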