Features (pLannotate 1.2.2; 3 found; start..end, strand, type, name):
     97..957     -  CDS            AmpR: β-lactamase; bla; confers resistance to ampicillin, carbenicillin, and related antibiotics
    958..1062    -  promoter       AmpR promoter: bla
   1165..1753    +  rep_origin     ori: high-copy-number ColE1/pMB1/pBR322/pUC origin of replication
>Addgene plasmid #180535 | KTK_220 | addgene full sequence | sequence record 358821 | Addgene NGS Result
AAGATTATCAAAAAGGATCTTCACCTAGATCCTTTTAAATTAAAAATGAAGTTTTAAATCAATCTAAAGT
ATATATGAGTAAACTTGGTCTGACAGTTACCAATGCTTAATCAGTGAGGCACCTATCTCAGCGATCTGTC
TATTTCGTTCATCCATAGTTGCCTGACTCCCCGTCGTGTAGATAACTACGATACGGGAGGGCTTACCATC
TGGCCCCAGTGCTGCAATGATACCGCGGGACCCACGCTCACCGGCTCCAGATTTATCAGCAATAAACCAG
CCAGCCGGAAGGGCCGAGCGCAGAAGTGGTCCTGCAACTTTATCCGCCTCCATCCAGTCTATTAATTGTT
GCCGGGAAGCTAGAGTAAGTAGTTCGCCAGTTAATAGTTTGCGCAACGTTGTTGCCATTGCTACAGGCAT
CGTGGTGTCACGCTCGTCGTTTGGTATGGCTTCATTCAGCTCCGGTTCCCAACGATCAAGGCGAGTTACA
TGATCCCCCATGTTGTGCAAAAAAGCGGTTAGCTCCTTCGGTCCTCCGATCGTTGTCAGAAGTAAGTTGG
CCGCAGTGTTATCACTCATGGTTATGGCAGCACTGCATAATTCTCTTACTGTCATGCCATCCGTAAGATG
CTTTTCTGTGACTGGTGAGTACTCAACCAAGTCATTCTGAGAATAGTGTATGCGGCGACCGAGTTGCTCT
TGCCCGGCGTCAATACGGGATAATACCGCGCCACATAGCAGAACTTTAAAAGTGCTCATCATTGGAAAAC
GTTCTTCGGGGCGAAAACTCTCAAGGATCTTACCGCTGTTGAGATCCAGTTCGATGTAACCCACTCGTGC
ACCCAACTGATCTTCAGCATCTTTTACTTTCACCAGCGTTTCTGGGTGAGCAAAAACAGGAAGGCAAAAT
GCCGCAAAAAAGGGAATAAGGGCGACACGGAAATGTTGAATACTCATACTCTTCCTTTTTCAATATTATT
GAAGCATTTATCAGGGTTATTGTCTCATGAGCGGATACATATTTGAATGTATTTAGAAAAATAAACAAAT
AGGGGTTCCGCGCACATTTCCCCGAAAAGTGCCACCTGTCATGACCAAAATCCCTTAACGTGAGTTTTCG
TTCCACTGAGCGTCAGACCCCGTAGAAAAGATCAAAGGATCTTCTTGAGATCCTTTTTTTCTGCGCGTAA
TCTGCTGCTTGCAAACAAAAAAACCACCGCTACCAGCGGTGGTTTGTTTGCCGGATCAAGAGCTACCAAC
TCTTTTTCCGAAGGTAACTGGCTTCAGCAGAGCGCAGATACCAAATACTGTTCTTCTAGTGTAGCCGTAG
TTAGGCCACCACTTCAAGAACTCTGTAGCACCGCCTACATACCTCGCTCTGCTAATCCTGTTACCAGTGG
CTGCTGCCAGTGGCGATAAGTCGTGTCTTACCGGGTTGGACTCAAGACGATAGTTACCGGATAAGGCGCA
GCGGTCGGGCTGAACGGGGGGTTCGTGCACACAGCCCAGCTTGGAGCGAACGACCTACACCGAACTGAGA
TACCTACAGCGTGAGCTATGAGAAAGCGCCACGCTTCCCGAAGGGAGAAAGGCGGACAGGTATCCGGTAA
GCGGCAGGGTCGGAACAGGAGAGCGCACGAGGGAGCTTCCAGGGGGAAACGCCTGGTATCTTTATAGTCC
TGTCGGGTTTCGCCACCTCTGACTTGAGCGTCGATTTTTGTGATGCTCGTCAGGGGGGCGGAGCCTATGG
AAAAACGCCAGCAACGCGGCCTTTTTACGGTTCCTGGCCTTTTGCTGGCCTTTTGCTCACATGTTCTTTC
CTGCGTTATCCCCTGATTCTGTGGATAACCGTAGTCGGTCTCTGACCCTGTCCGATAATGCCTTGCGGTT
GGCCCGCTGGCTCCTCTAGTGTCGGCATCCATCGGGAAAGATGTCGGGGAGAAAAGGCTTTCGGTCATAC
CGCGCATGATAGGAAACGAAAATCCATCCATGCCGCAATGCCCCATGGCGCAGCGCCGCCGGGATGGCTG
CCGGTATGGTTTTACTTCATTTGACGGGTTTTTATTCTGGCTGAGACC
